>Addgene plasmid #229561 | pmMBD2.4G pc2841 | addgene full sequence | sequence record 458267 | Addgene NGS Result
TTGAGATCCTTTTTTTCTGCGCGTAATCTGCTGCTTGCAAACAAAAAAACCACCGCTACCAGCGGTGGTT
TGTTTGCCGGATCAAGAGCTACCAACTCTTTTTCCGAAGGTAACTGGCTTCAGCAGAGCGCAGATACCAA
ATACTGTTCTTCTAGTGTAGCCGTAGTTAGGCCACCACTTCAAGAACTCTGTAGCACCGCCTACATACCT
CGCTCTGCTAATCCTGTTACCAGTGGCTGCTGCCAGTGGCGATAAGTCGTGTCTTACCGGGTTGGACTCA
AGACGATAGTTACCGGATAAGGCGCAGCGGTCGGGCTGAACGGGGGGTTCGTGCACACAGCCCAGCTTGG
AGCGAACGACCTACACCGAACTGAGATACCTACAGCGTGAGCTATGAGAAAGCGCCACGCTTCCCGAAGG
GAGAAAGGCGGACAGGTATCCGGTAAGCGGCAGGGTCGGAACAGGAGAGCGCACGAGGGAGCTTCCAGGG
GGAAACGCCTGGTATCTTTATAGTCCTGTCGGGTTTCGCCACCTCTGACTTGAGCGTCGATTTTTGTGAT
GCTCGTCAGGGGGGCGGAGCCTATGGAAAAACGCCAGCAACGCGGCCTTTTTACGGTTCCTGGCCTTTTG
CTGGCCTTTTGCTCACATGTTCTTTCCTGCGTTATCCCCTGATTCTGTGGATAACCGTATTACCGCCATG
CATTAGTTATTAATAGTAATCAATTACGGGGTCATTAGTTCATAGCCCATATATGGAGTTCCGCGTTACA
TAACTTACGGTAAATGGCCCGCCTGGCTGACCGCCCAACGACCCCCGCCCATTGACGTCAATAATGACGT
ATGTTCCCATAGTAACGCCAATAGGGACTTTCCATTGACGTCAATGGGTGGAGTATTTACGGTAAACTGC
CCACTTGGCAGTACATCAAGTGTATCATATGCCAAGTACGCCCCCTATTGACGTCAATGACGGTAAATGG
CCCGCCTGGCATTATGCCCAGTACATGACCTTATGGGACTTTCCTACTTGGCAGTACATCTACGTATTAG
TCATCGCTATTACCATGGTGATGCGGTTTTGGCAGTACATCAATGGGCGTGGATAGCGGTTTGACTCACG
GGGATTTCCAAGTCTCCACCCCATTGACGTCAATGGGAGTTTGTTTTGGCACCAAAATCAACGGGACTTT
CCAAAATGTCGTAACAACTCCGCCCCATTGACGCAAATGGGCGGTAGGCGTGTACGGTGGGAGGTCTATA
TAAGCAGAGCTGGTTTAGTGAACCGTCAGATCCGCTAGCGCTACCGGACTCAGATCTCGAGCTCAAGCTT
CGAATTCAAAGGCCTACGTCGACATGAACAAGGGTAAACCAGACCTGAACACAACATTGCCAATTAGACA
AACTGCATCAATTTTCAAGCAACCAGTAACCAAATTCACGAACCACCCGAGCAATAAGGTGAAGTCAGAC
CCCCAGCGGATGAATGAACAACCACGTCAGCTTTTCTGGGAGAAGAGGCTACAAGGACTTAGCGCATCAG
ATGTAACAGAACAAATTATAAAAACCATGGAGCTACCTAAAGGTCTTCAAGGAGTCGGTCCAGGTAGCAA
TGACGAGACCCTTCTGTCTGCTGTGGCCAGTGCTTTACACACAAGCTCTGCGCCCATCACAGGACAAGTC
TCTGCTGCCGTGGAAAAGAACCCTGCTGTTTGGCTTAACACATCTCAACCCCTCTGCAAAGCTTTCATTG
TTACAGATGAAGACATTAGGAAACAGGAAGAGCGAGTCCAACAAGTACGCAAGAAACTGGAGGAGGCACT
GATGGCCGACATCCTGTCCCGGGCTGCGGACACGGAGGAAGTAGACATTGACATGGACGATGGAGATGAG
GCGTGCGGCCGCGCCATGGTGAGCAAGGGCGAGGAGCTGTTCACCGGGGTGGTGCCCATCCTGGTCGAGC
TGGACGGCGACGTAAACGGCCACAAGTTCAGCGTGTCCGGCGAGGGCGAGGGCGATGCCACCTACGGCAA
GCTGACCCTGAAGTTCATCTGCACCACCGGCAAGCTGCCCGTGCCCTGGCCCACCCTCGTGACCACCCTG
ACCTACGGCGTGCAGTGCTTCAGCCGCTACCCCGACCACATGAAGCAGCACGACTTCTTCAAGTCCGCCA
TGCCCGAAGGCTACGTCCAGGAGCGCACCATCTTCTTCAAGGACGACGGCAACTACAAGACCCGCGCCGA
GGTGAAGTTCGAGGGCGACACCCTGGTGAACCGCATCGAGCTGAAGGGCATCGACTTCAAGGAGGACGGC
AACATCCTGGGGCACAAGCTGGAGTACAACTACAACAGCCACAACGTCTATATCATGGCCGACAAGCAGA
AGAACGGCATCAAGGTGAACTTCAAGATCCGCCACAACATCGAGGACGGCAGCGTGCAGCTCGCCGACCA
CTACCAGCAGAACACCCCCATCGGCGACGGCCCCGTGCTGCTGCCCGACAACCACTACCTGAGCACCCAG
TCCGCCCTGAGCAAAGACCCCAACGAGAAGCGCGATCACATGGTCCTGCTGGAGTTCGTGACCGCCGCCG
GGATCACTCTCGGCATGGACGAGCTGTACAAGTAATCTAGATCATAATCAGCCATACCACATTTGTAGAG
GTTTTACTTGCTTTAAAAAACCTCCCACACCTCCCCCTGAACCTGAAACATAAAATGAATGCAATTGTTG
TTGTTAACTTGTTTATTGCAGCTTATAATGGTTACAAATAAAGCAATAGCATCACAAATTTCACAAATAA
AGCATTTTTTTCACTGCATTCTAGTTGTGGTTTGTCCAAACTCATCAATGTATCTTAAGGCGTAAATTGT
AAGCGTTAATATTTTGTTAAAATTCGCGTTAAATTTTTGTTAAATCAGCTCATTTTTTAACCAATAGGCC
GAAATCGGCAAAATCCCTTATAAATCAAAAGAATAGACCGAGATAGGGT
[37 nt withheld, positions 2990-3026]
AAAGAACGTGGACTCCAACGTCAAAGG
[49 nt withheld, positions 3054-3102]
T
[91 nt withheld, positions 3104-3194]
G
[124 nt withheld, positions 3196-3319]
CAGGTGGCACTTTTCGGGGAAATGTGCGCGGAACCCCTATTTGTTTATTTTTCTAAATACATTCAAATAT
GTATCCGCTCATGAGACAATAACCCTGATAAATGCTTCAATAATATTGAAAAAGGAAGAGTCCTGAGGCG
GAAAGAACCAGCTGTGGAATGTGTGTCAGTTAGGGTGTGGAAAGTCCCCAGGCTCCCCAGCAGGCAGAAG
TATGCAAAGCATGCATCTCAATTAGTCAGCAACCAGGTGTGGAAAGTCCCCAGGCTCCCCAGCAGGCAGA
AGTATGCAAAGCATGCATCTCAATTAGTCAGCAACCATAGTCCCGCCCCTAACTCCGCCCATCCCGCCCC
TAACTCCGCCCAGTTCCGCCCATTCTCCGCCCCATGGCTGACTAATTTTTTTTATTTATGCAGAGGCCGA
GGCCGCCTCGGCCTCTGAGCTATTCCAGAAGTAGTGAGGAGGCTTTTTTGGAGGCCTAGGCTTTTGCAAA
GATCGATCAAGAGACAGGATGAGGATCGTTTCGCATGATTGAACAAGATGGATTGCACGCAGGTTCTCCG
GCCGCTTGGGTGGAGAGGCTATTCGGCTATGACTGGGCACAACAGACAATCGGCTGCTCTGATGCCGCCG
TGTTCCGGCTGTCAGCGCAGGGGCGCCCGGTTCTTTTTGTCAAGACCGACCTGTCCGGTGCCCTGAATGA
ACTGCAAGACGAGGCAGCGCGGCTATCGTGGCTGGCCACGACGGGCGTTCCTTGCGCAGCTGTGCTCGAC
GTTGTCACTGAAGCGGGAAGGGACTGGCTGCTATTGGGCGAAGTGCCGGGGCAGGATCTCCTGTCATCTC
ACCTTGCTCCTGCCGAGAAAGTATCCATCATGGCTGATGCAATGCGGCGGCTGCATACGCTTGATCCGGC
TACCTGCCCATTCGACCACCAAGCGAAACATCGCATCGAGCGAGCACGTACTCGGATGGAAGCCGGTCTT
GTCGATCAGGATGATCTGGACGAAGAGCATCAGGGGCTCGCGCCAGCCGAACTGTTCGCCAGGCTCAAGG
CGAGCATGCCCGACGGCGAGGATCTCGTCGTGACCCATGGCGATGCCTGCTTGCCGAATATCATGGTGGA
AAATGGCCGCTTTTCTGGATTCATCGACTGTGGCCGGCTGGGTGTGGCGGACCGCTATCAGGACATAGCG
TTGGCTACCCGTGATATTGCTGAAGAGCTTGGCGGCGAATGGGCTGACCGCTTCCTCGTGCTTTACGGTA
TCGCCGCTCCCGATTCGCAGCGCATCGCCTTCTATCGCCTTCTTGACGAGTTCTTCTGAGCGGGACTCTG
GGGTTCGAAATGACCGACCAAGCGACGCCCAACCTGCCATCACGAGATTTCGATTCCACCGCCGCCTTCT
ATGAAAGGTTGGGCTTCGGAATCGTTTTCCGGGACGCCGGCTGGATGATCCTCCAGCGCGGGGATCTCAT
GCTGGAGTTCTTCGCCCACCCTAGGGGGAGGCTAACTGAAACACGGAAGGAGACAATACCGGAAGGAACC
CGCGCTATGACGGCAATAAAAAGACAGAATAAAACGCACGGTGTTGGGTCGTTTGTTCATAAACGCGGGG
TTCGGTCCCAGGGCTGGCACTCTGTCGATACCCCACCGAGACCCCATTGGGGCCAATACGCCCGCGTTTC
TTCCTTTTCCCCACCCCACCCCCCAAGTTCGGGTGAAGGCCCAGGGCTCGCAGCCAACGTCGGGGCGGCA
GGCCCTGCCATAGCCTCAGGTTACTCATATATACTTTAGATTGATTTAAAACTTCATTTTTAATTTAAAA
GGATCTAGGTGAAGATCCTTTTTGATAATCTCATGACCAAAATCCCTTAACGTGAGTTTTCGTTCCACTG
AGCGTCAGACCCCGTAGAAAAGATCAAAGGATCTTC
Features (pLannotate 1.2.2; 15 found; start..end, strand, type, name):
      1..589     +  rep_origin     ori: high-copy-number ColE1/pMB1/pBR322/pUC origin of replication
    764..1067    +  enhancer       CMV enhancer: human cytomegalovirus immediate early enhancer
   1068..1271    +  promoter       CMV promoter: human cytomegalovirus (CMV) immediate early promoter
   1294..1337    +  misc_feature   MCS (fragment): multiple cloning site
   1360..1896    +  CDS            Mbd3 (fragment): MBD3_MOUSE - Experimental evidence at protein level: Swiss-Prot protein existence level 1. Acts as transcriptional repressor and plays a role in gene silencing. Does not bind DNA by itself. Binds to DNA with a preference for sites containing methylated CpG dinucleotides (in vitro). Binds to a lesser degree DNA containing unmethylated CpG dinucleotides (By similarity). Recruits histone deacetylases and DNA methyltransferases. From Mus musculus (Mouse).
   1906..2625    +  CDS            EGFP: the original enhanced GFP (Yang et al., 1996) mammalian codon-optimized
   2630..2713    +  CDS            large T antigen (fragment): large T antigen from SV40 (simian virus 40)
   2736..2857    +  polyA_signal   SV40 poly(A) signal: SV40 polyadenylation signal
   2891..3319    -  rep_origin     f1 ori (sequence partly withheld): f1 bacteriophage origin of replication; arrow indicates direction of (+) strand synthesis
   3346..3450    +  promoter       AmpR promoter: bla
   3452..3809    +  promoter       SV40 promoter: SV40 enhancer and early promoter
   3844..4638    +  CDS            NeoR/KanR: aminoglycoside phosphotransferase from Tn5; aph(3')-II (or nptII); confers resistance to neomycin, kanamycin, and G418 (Geneticin®)
   4659..4811    +  CDS            ble (fragment): BLE_KLEPN - Experimental evidence at protein level: Swiss-Prot protein existence level 1. Binding protein with a strong affinity to the bleomycin family of antibiotics. Binds to CL990; an antimitotic-antibiotic compound. From Klebsiella pneumoniae.
   4870..4917    +  polyA_signal   HSV TK poly(A) signal: herpes simplex virus thymidine kinase polyadenylation signal (Cole and Stacy, 1985)
   5008..5024    -  polyA_signal   bGH poly(A) signal (fragment): bovine growth hormone polyadenylation signal
