[The description below was written by a language model from this plasmid's Addgene catalogue record and pLannotate feature annotations shown in this document.]
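Description:
pmMBD2.4G pc2841 is a mammalian expression plasmid built on the pEGFP-N1 backbone that encodes a C-terminal fragment of mouse MBD2 (amino acids 235–414, a 537 bp insert) fused to GFP. The catalogue lists the vector type as bacterial expression, but the stated purpose and the parts present indicate expression in mammalian cells. It replicates in E. coli from a high-copy ColE1/pUC-type origin and also carries an f1 origin. A single NeoR/KanR gene (Tn5 aminoglycoside phosphotransferase) is placed behind tandem bacterial (bla) and SV40 early promoters and followed by an HSV TK polyadenylation signal, so it gives kanamycin resistance in bacteria and G418 selection in transfected mammalian cells.

The expression cassette runs from the CMV immediate-early enhancer and promoter through a remnant of the multiple cloning site into the 537 bp MBD coding fragment. This is followed by EGFP, a short segment annotated as an SV40 large T antigen fragment that may be a nuclear localisation signal (the record does not say), and the SV40 poly(A) signal. In the sequenced record the MBD2 fragment therefore lies upstream of EGFP, as expected for an N1-type vector and as described in the purpose statement, although the tag field records GFP as N-terminal on the insert. The automated annotation labels the insert as an Mbd3 fragment, probably reflecting homology between these related methyl-CpG-binding domain proteins, whereas the catalogue identifies it as Mbd2. The sequenced length of 5,245 nt also exceeds the listed 4,733 bp, a figure that may refer to the empty backbone.

The associated publication concerns MBD2 as a phase separation scaffold for heterochromatin. This suggests use as a fluorescent deletion construct for examining how this region of MBD2 contributes to localisation and compartmentalisation in cells.
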