Addgene plasmid #229561: pmMBD2.4G pc2841
Purpose: Mammalian expression vector codes for MBD2(aa 235-414) fused c-terminal to GFP.
Depositing lab: Cristina Cardoso. Depositing organization: Technische Universitaet Darmstadt. Publication: Heterochromatome wide analyses reveal MBD2 as a phase separation scaffold for heterochromatin compartmentalization and composition. Zhang H, Ugur E, Hake C, Romero H, Arroyo M, Mahmoud M, Lermyte F, Leonhardt H, Cardoso MC. Nucleic Acids Res. 2025 Nov 26;53(22):gkaf1380. doi: 10.1093/nar/gkaf1380. PubMed 41416523.
Backbone
  Vector backbone: pEGFP-N1
  Backbone manufacturer: Clonetech
  Total vector size (bp): 4733
  Vector type: Bacterial Expression
  Selectable markers: Neomycin (select with G418)
Growth in bacteria
  Bacterial resistance: Kanamycin, 50 μg/mL
  Growth temperature: 37°C
  Growth strain: DH5alpha
  Copy number: Unknown
Gene/Insert
  Gene/Insert name: MBD2
  Species: M. musculus (mouse)
  Insert size (bp): 537
  Mutation: MBD2(aa 235-414)
  Entrez Gene: Mbd2 (a.k.a. MBD2a)
  Promoter: CMV
  Tag / fusion protein: GFP (N terminal on insert)
  Cloning method: Restriction Enzyme; 5′ cloning site HindIII (not destroyed); 3′ cloning site XbaI (not destroyed)
  Sequencing primers: 5′ CGCAAATGGGCGGTAGGCGTG
Terms and licenses: Academic/Nonprofit Terms; Industry Terms: Not Available to Industry
How to cite: pmMBD2.4G pc2841 was a gift from Cristina Cardoso (Addgene plasmid # 229561 ; http://n2t.net/addgene:229561 ; RRID:Addgene_229561)
